>Addgene plasmid #26637 | pLJM1 Flag Raptor HRas25 | addgene partial sequence | sequence record 32850 | 26637 with pLJM1-3 (5' GACGTGAAGAATGTGCGAGA 3')
ACGCCCAGAGCAGCCGCGTCCCTGCGCAAACCCAGGGCTGCCTTGGAAAAGGCGCAACCCCAACCCCCTC
GAGCCGCGGCCAAAGTGGATCTCTGCTGTCCCTGTAATAAACCCGAAAATTTTGAATTTTTGTAATTTGT
TTTTGTAATTCTTTAGTTTGTATGTCTGTTGCTATTATGTCTACTATTCTTTCCCCTGCACTGTACCCCC
CAATCCCCCCTTTTCTTTTAAAATTGTGGATGAATACTGCCATTTGTCTCGAGGTCGAGAATTCGAATCA
GGAGAGCACACACTTGCAGCTCATGCAGCCGGGGCCACTCTCATCAGGAGGGTTCAGCTTCCGCAGCTTG
TGCTGGCCTCCACCGATATCTCTGACACGCTTCTCCACCGAGTACACGGAGATGTAGTAGTCGTTGCTTC
CCACGGCCAGGTGAGGCCAGTGCGGGTGGAAGGCCAGGCAGCTGATGGCGCCGACCCGCTGGCCCATGAA
GCCGTCGTAGTACTTGATGTTGTTGATGAGCTCTCCGCTGCTGTTGTAGATGGCGGTGAACTGATTGACG
GAGCCACATGCGATCAGGTCCGCCTGGGGGTGGATGTCCAGGGCCGTCAGCCCCTTCACGATCTGAAGCA
CATTTACCGACTCAGGCATCCGGGGATCAAAGATGCGCACATCTCCATTGACGCTCACACTCACGATGTG
GCCGTCGGGACGCTTCTGCAGGGAGGCCTTCACCACCCAGGCTGTGTGCTCCCGGTACGTCATGACGCGG
CATTCGCTGAGTGCCATCCTTCTGTCGTAGACGCGGATGGAGCCGTCACCGAGGCCAGCCACGATGAGTG
AGCGGTGGGAATCACAGGACAGACTCGTCACACAGCTGTCTGCGCCC
