>Addgene plasmid #26637 | pLJM1 Flag Raptor HRas25 | addgene partial sequence | sequence record 32851 | 26637 with CMV-F
TCCGCTAGCGCTACCGGTATGGACTACAAGGATGACGATGACAAGGGTGGTGGTGGTGGTGCGTCGACTA
TGGAGTCCGAAATGCTGCAATCGCCTCTTCTGGGCCTGGGGGAGGAAGATGAGGCTGATCTTACAGACTG
GAACCTACCTTTGGCTTTTATGAAAAAGAGGCACTGTGAGAAAATTGAAGGCTCCAAATCCTTAGCTCAG
AGCTGGAGGATGAAGGATCGGATGAAGACAGTCAGTGTTGCCTTAGTTTTGTGCCTGAATGTTGGTGTGG
ACCCTCCCGATGTGGTGAAGACCACGCCCTGTGCACGCTTGGAATGCTGGATCGATCCTCTGTCGATGGG
TCCTCAGAAAGCTCTGGAAACCATCGGTGCAAATTTACAGAAGCAGTACGAGAACTGGCAGCCAAGGGCC
CGGTACAAGCAGAGCCTTGACCCAACTGTGGATGAAGTCAAGAAGCTCTGCACGTCCTTACGTCGCAACG
CCAAGGAGGAGCGAGTCCTCTTTCACTACAATGGCCACGGGGTGCCCCGGCCCACAGTCAACGGGGAGGT
CTGGGTCTTCAACAAGAACTACACGCAGTACATCCCTCTGTCCATATATGACCTGCAGACGTGGATGGGC
AGCCCGTCGATCTTCGTCTACGACTGCTCCAATGCTG
