[The description below was written by a language model from this plasmid's Addgene catalogue record.]
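Description:
pLJM1 Flag Raptor HRas25 is a lentiviral mammalian expression plasmid built on the pLJM1 backbone (about 7.4 kb without insert). It is propagated in E. coli under ampicillin selection, with recombination-deficient strains such as Stbl3 recommended because lentiviral repeat sequences are prone to rearrangement. Transduced or transfected mammalian cells are selected with puromycin. The record does not explicitly list the promoter driving the insert, although the use of a CMV forward primer for sequencing implies that a CMV promoter lies upstream of the cloning site. No feature table is provided, so other backbone elements are not documented here.

The payload is human raptor (RPTOR), the regulatory scaffold subunit of mTORC1, carrying an N-terminal Flag epitope and a C-terminal localization tag designated HRas25. The name suggests a targeting sequence derived from the H-Ras C-terminus, but the record does not define it further. The cassette sits between AgeI and BstBI and is arranged modularly: AgeI, Flag tag, SalI, raptor lacking its stop codon, EcoRV, localization tag, stop codon, BstBI. Because SalI and EcoRV flank the raptor coding sequence, other open reading frames can be swapped in to receive the same N-terminal Flag and C-terminal localization signal.

The construct comes from a study showing that the Ragulator-Rag complex recruits mTORC1 to the lysosomal surface and is required for its activation by amino acids. In that context, it is suited to stable expression of raptor directed to a defined subcellular location, allowing tests of how mTORC1 positioning affects signalling. The Flag tag permits detection or immunoprecipitation.
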