Addgene plasmid #26637: pLJM1 Flag Raptor HRas25
Depositing lab: David Sabatini. Depositing organization: Whitehead Institute for Biomedical Research. Publication: Ragulator-Rag complex targets mTORC1 to the lysosomal surface and is necessary for its activation by amino acids. Sancak Y, Bar-Peled L, Zoncu R, Markhard AL, Nada S, Sabatini DM. Cell. 2010 Apr 16. 141(2):290-303. 10.1016/j.cell.2010.02.024 PubMed 20381137.
Backbone
  Vector backbone: pLJM1
  Backbone manufacturer: Available at Addgene (#19319)
  Backbone size w/o insert (bp): 7400
  Vector type: Mammalian Expression, Lentiviral
  Selectable markers: Puromycin
Growth in bacteria
  Bacterial resistance: Ampicillin, 100 μg/mL
  Growth temperature: 37°C
  Growth strain: Stbl3
  Growth instructions: Grow in XL10Gold or Stbl3 cells to decrease recombination. Growing the cultures at 30C rather than 37 and in SOC sometimes helps with yield.
  Copy number: Unknown
Gene/Insert
  Gene/Insert name: raptor-HRas25 (alt name: raptor HRas25)
  Species: H. sapiens (human)
  Entrez Gene: RPTOR (a.k.a. KOG1, Mip1)
  Tag / fusion protein: Flag (N terminal on insert)
  Cloning method: Restriction Enzyme; 5′ cloning site AgeI (not destroyed); 3′ cloning site BstBI (not destroyed)
  Sequencing primers: 5′ CMV-F
Terms and licenses: Academic/Nonprofit Terms; Industry Terms: Not Available to Industry
Depositor comments: The insert is structured: AgeI-FlagTag-SalI-Raptor without stop codon-EcoRV-localization tag-stop codon-BstBI. New genes can be cloned into the vector with N-term Flag and C-term localization signal using SalI-EcoRV.
How to cite: pLJM1 Flag Raptor HRas25 was a gift from David Sabatini (Addgene plasmid # 26637 ; http://n2t.net/addgene:26637 ; RRID:Addgene_26637)
